>Addgene plasmid #77914 | AK7 gRNA (BRDN0001146118) | addgene full sequence | sequence record 188644 | Addgene Assembled Sequence
CCCGGGTGCAAAGATGGATAAAGTTTTAAACAGAGAGGAATCTTTGCAGCTAATGGACCTTCTAGGTCTT
GAAAGGAGTGGGAATTGGCTCCGGTGCCCGTCAGTGGGCAGAGCGCACATCGCCCACAGTCCCCGAGAAG
TTGGGGGGAGGGGTCGGCAATTGATCCGGTGCCTAGAGAAGGTGGCGCGGGGTAAACTGGGAAAGTGATG
TCGTGTACTGGCTCCGCCTTTTTCCCGAGGGTGGGGGAGAACCGTATATAAGTGCAGTAGTCGCCGTGAA
CGTTCTTTTTCGCAACGGGTTTGCCGCCAGAACACAGGTAAGTGCCGTGTGTGGTTCCCGCGGGCCTGGC
CTCTTTACGGGTTATGGCCCTTGCGTGCCTTGAATTACTTCCACCTGGCTGCAGTACGTGATTCTTGATC
CCGAGCTTCGGGTTGGAAGTGGGTGGGAGAGTTCGAGGCCTTGCGCTTAAGGAGCCCCTTCGCCTCGTGC
TTGAGTTGAGGCCTGGCCTGGGCGCTGGGGCCGCCGCGTGCGAATCTGGTGGCACCTTCGCGCCTGTCTC
GCTGCTTTCGATAAGTCTCTAGCCATTTAAAATTTTTGATGACCTGCTGCGACGCTTTTTTTCTGGCAAG
ATAGTCTTGTAAATGCGGGCCAAGATCTGCACACTGGTATTTCGGTTTTTGGGGCCGCGGGCGGCGACGG
GGCCCGTGCGTCCCAGCGCACATGTTCGGCGAGGCGGGGCCTGCGAGCGCGGCCACCGAGAATCGGACGG
GGGTAGTCTCAAGCTGGCCGGCCTGCTCTGGTGCCTGGCCTCGCGCCGCCGTGTATCGCCCCGCCCTGGG
CGGCAAGGCTGGCCCGGTCGGCACCAGTTGCGTGAGCGGAAAGATGGCCGCTTCCCGGCCCTGCTGCAGG
GAGCTCAAAATGGAGGACGCGGCGCTCGGGAGAGCGGGCGGGTGAGTCACCCACACAAAGGAAAAGGGCC
TTTCCGTCCTCAGCCGTCGCTTCATGTGACTCCACGGAGTACCGGGCGCCGTCCAGGCACCTCGATTAGT
TCTCGAGCTTTTGGAGTACGTCGTCTTTAGGTTGGGGGGAGGGGTTTTATGCGATGGAGTTTCCCCACAC
TGAGTGGGTGGAGACTGAAGTTAGGCCAGCTTGGCACTTGATGTAATTCTCCTTGGAATTTGCCCTTTTT
GAGTTTGGATCTTGGTTCATTCTCAAGCCTCAGACAGTGGTTCAAAGTTTTTTTCTTCCATTTCAGGTGT
CGTGACGTACGGCCACCATGACCGAGTACAAGCCCACGGTGCGCCTCGCCACCCGCGACGACGTCCCCAG
GGCCGTACGCACCCTCGCCGCCGCGTTCGCCGACTACCCCGCCACGCGCCACACCGTCGATCCGGACCGC
CACATCGAGCGGGTCACCGAGCTGCAAGAACTCTTCCTCACGCGCGTCGGGCTCGACATCGGCAAGGTGT
GGGTCGCGGACGACGGCGCCGCCGTGGCGGTCTGGACCACGCCGGAGAGCGTCGAAGCGGGGGCGGTGTT
CGCCGAGATCGGCCCGCGCATGGCCGAGTTGAGCGGTTCCCGGCTGGCCGCGCAGCAACAGATGGAAGGC
CTCCTGGCGCCGCACCGGCCCAAGGAGCCCGCGTGGTTCCTGGCCACCGTCGGAGTCTCGCCCGACCACC
AGGGCAAGGGTCTGGGCAGCGCCGTCGTGCTCCCCGGAGTGGAGGCGGCCGAGCGCGCCGGGGTGCCCGC
CTTCCTGGAGACCTCCGCGCCCCGCAACCTCCCCTTCTACGAGCGGCTCGGCTTCACCGTCACCGCCGAC
GTCGAGGTGCCCGAAGGACCGCGCACCTGGTGCATGACCCGCAAGCCCGGTGCCTGAACGCGTTAAGTCG
ACAATCAACCTCTGGATTACAAAATTTGTGAAAGATTGACTGGTATTCTTAACTATGTTGCTCCTTTTAC
GCTATGTGGATACGCTGCTTTAATGCCTTTGTATCATGCTATTGCTTCCCGTATGGCTTTCATTTTCTCC
TCCTTGTATAAATCCTGGTTGCTGTCTCTTTATGAGGAGTTGTGGCCCGTTGTCAGGCAACGTGGCGTGG
TGTGCACTGTGTTTGCTGACGCAACCCCCACTGGTTGGGGCATTGCCACCACCTGTCAGCTCCTTTCCGG
GACTTTCGCTTTCCCCCTCCCTATTGCCACGGCGGAACTCATCGCCGCCTGCCTTGCCCGCTGCTGGACA
GGGGCTCGGCTGTTGGGCACTGACAATTCCGTGGTGTTGTCGGGGAAATCATCGTCCTTTCCTTGGCTGC
TCGCCTGTGTTGCCACCTGGATTCTGCGCGGGACGTCCTTCTGCTACGTCCCTTCGGCCCTCAATCCAGC
GGACCTTCCTTCCCGCGGCCTGCTGCCGGCTCTGCGGCCTCTTCCGCGTCTTCGCCTTCGCCCTCAGACG
AGTCGGATCTCCCTTTGGGCCGCCTCCCCGCGTCGACTTTAAGACCAATGACTTACAAGGCAGCTGTAGA
TCTTAGCCACTTTTTAAAAGAAAAGGGGGGACTGGAAGGGCTAATTCACTCCCAACGAAGACAAGATCTG
CTTTTTGCTTGTACTGGGTCTCTCTGGTTAGACCAGATCTGAGCCTGGGAGCTCTCTGGCTAACTAGGGA
ACCCACTGCTTAAGCCTCAATAAAGCTTGCCTTGAGTGCTTCAAGTAGTGTGTGCCCGTCTGTTGTGTGA
CTCTGGTAACTAGAGATCCCTCAGACCCTTTTAGTCAGTGTGGAAAATCTCTAGCAGTACGTATAGTAGT
TCATGTCATCTTATTATTCAGTATTTATAACTTGCAAAGAAATGAATATCAGAGAGTGAGAGGAACTTGT
TTATTGCAGCTTATAATGGTTACAAATAAAGCAATAGCATCACAAATTTCACAAATAAAGCATTTTTTTC
ACTGCATTCTAGTTGTGGTTTGTCCAAACTCATCAATGTATCTTATCATGTCTGGCTCTAGCTATCCCGC
CCCTAACTCCGCCCATCCCGCCCCTAACTCCGCCCAGTTCCGCCCATTCTCCGCCCCATGGCTGACTAAT
TTTTTTTATTTATGCAGAGGCCGAGGCCGCCTCGGCCTCTGAGCTATTCCAGAAGTAGTGAGGAGGCTTT
TTTGGAGGCCTAGGGACGTACCCAATTCGCCCTATAGTGAGTCGTATTACGCGCGCTCACTGGCCGTCGT
TTTACAACGTCGTGACTGGGAAAACCCTGGCGTTACCCAACTTAATCGCCTTGCAGCACATCCCCCTTTC
GCCAGCTGGCGTAATAGCGAAGAGGCCCGCACCGATCGCCCTTCCCAACAGTTGCGCAGCCTGAATGGCG
AATGGG
[124 nt withheld, positions 3367-3490]
C
[91 nt withheld, positions 3492-3582]
A
[49 nt withheld, positions 3584-3632]
CCTTTGACGTTGGAGTCCACGTTCTTT
[37 nt withheld, positions 3660-3696]
ACCCTATCTCGGTCTATTCTTTTGATTTATAAGGGATTTTGCCGATTTCGGCCTATTGGTTAAAAAATGA
GCTGATTTAACAAAAATTTAACGCGAATTTTAACAAAATATTAACGCTTACAATTTAGGTGGCACTTTTC
GGGGAAATGTGCGCGGAACCCCTATTTGTTTATTTTTCTAAATACATTCAAATATGTATCCGCTCATGAG
ACAATAACCCTGATAAATGCTTCAATAATATTGAAAAAGGAAGAGTATGAGTATTCAACATTTCCGTGTC
GCCCTTATTCCCTTTTTTGCGGCATTTTGCCTTCCTGTTTTTGCTCACCCAGAAACGCTGGTGAAAGTAA
AAGATGCTGAAGATCAGTTGGGTGCACGAGTGGGTTACATCGAACTGGATCTCAACAGCGGTAAGATCCT
TGAGAGTTTTCGCCCCGAAGAACGTTTTCCAATGATGAGCACTTTTAAAGTTCTGCTATGTGGCGCGGTA
TTATCCCGTATTGACGCCGGGCAAGAGCAACTCGGTCGCCGCATACACTATTCTCAGAATGACTTGGTTG
AGTACTCACCAGTCACAGAAAAGCATCTTACGGATGGCATGACAGTAAGAGAATTATGCAGTGCTGCCAT
AACCATGAGTGATAACACTGCGGCCAACTTACTTCTGACAACGATCGGAGGACCGAAGGAGCTAACCGCT
TTTTTGCACAACATGGGGGATCATGTAACTCGCCTTGATCGTTGGGAACCGGAGCTGAATGAAGCCATAC
CAAACGACGAGCGTGACACCACGATGCCTGTAGCAATGGCAACAACGTTGCGCAAACTATTAACTGGCGA
ACTACTTACTCTAGCTTCCCGGCAACAATTAATAGACTGGATGGAGGCGGATAAAGTTGCAGGACCACTT
CTGCGCTCGGCCCTTCCGGCTGGCTGGTTTATTGCTGATAAATCTGGAGCCGGTGAGCGTGGGTCTCGCG
GTATCATTGCAGCACTGGGGCCAGATGGTAAGCCCTCCCGTATCGTAGTTATCTACACGACGGGGAGTCA
GGCAACTATGGATGAACGAAATAGACAGATCGCTGAGATAGGTGCCTCACTGATTAAGCATTGGTAACTG
TCAGACCAAGTTTACTCATATATACTTTAGATTGATTTAAAACTTCATTTTTAATTTAAAAGGATCTAGG
TGAAGATCCTTTTTGATAATCTCATGACCAAAATCCCTTAACGTGAGTTTTCGTTCCACTGAGCGTCAGA
CCCCGTAGAAAAGATCAAAGGATCTTCTTGAGATCCTTTTTTTCTGCGCGTAATCTGCTGCTTGCAAACA
AAAAAACCACCGCTACCAGCGGTGGTTTGTTTGCCGGATCAAGAGCTACCAACTCTTTTTCCGAAGGTAA
CTGGCTTCAGCAGAGCGCAGATACCAAATACTGTTCTTCTAGTGTAGCCGTAGTTAGGCCACCACTTCAA
GAACTCTGTAGCACCGCCTACATACCTCGCTCTGCTAATCCTGTTACCAGTGGCTGCTGCCAGTGGCGAT
AAGTCGTGTCTTACCGGGTTGGACTCAAGACGATAGTTACCGGATAAGGCGCAGCGGTCGGGCTGAACGG
GGGGTTCGTGCACACAGCCCAGCTTGGAGCGAACGACCTACACCGAACTGAGATACCTACAGCGTGAGCT
ATGAGAAAGCGCCACGCTTCCCGAAGGGAGAAAGGCGGACAGGTATCCGGTAAGCGGCAGGGTCGGAACA
GGAGAGCGCACGAGGGAGCTTCCAGGGGGAAACGCCTGGTATCTTTATAGTCCTGTCGGGTTTCGCCACC
TCTGACTTGAGCGTCGATTTTTGTGATGCTCGTCAGGGGGGCGGAGCCTATGGAAAAACGCCAGCAACGC
GGCCTTTTTACGGTTCCTGGCCTTTTGCTGGCCTTTTGCTCACATGTTCTTTCCTGCGTTATCCCCTGAT
TCTGTGGATAACCGTATTACCGCCTTTGAGTGAGCTGATACCGCTCGCCGCAGCCGAACGACCGAGCGCA
GCGAGTCAGTGAGCGAGGAAGCGGAAGAGCGCCCAATACGCAAACCGCCTCTCCCCGCGCGTTGGCCGAT
TCATTAATGCAGCTGGCACGACAGGTTTCCCGACTGGAAAGCGGGCAGTGAGCGCAACGCAATTAATGTG
AGTTAGCTCACTCATTAGGCACCCCAGGCTTTACACTTTATGCTTCCGGCTCGTATGTTGTGTGGAATTG
TGAGCGGATAACAATTTCACACAGGAAACAGCTATGACCATGATTACGCCAAGCGCGCAATTAACCCTCA
CTAAAGGGAACAAAAGCTGGAGCTGCAAGCTTAATGTAGTCTTATGCAATACTCTTGTAGTCTTGCAACA
TGGTAACGATGAGTTAGCAACATGCCTTACAAGGAGAGAAAAAGCACCGTGCATGCCGATTGGTGGAAGT
AAGGTGGTACGATCGTGCCTTATTAGGAAGGCAACAGACGGGTCTGACATGGATTGGACGAACCACTGAA
TTGCCGCATTGCAGAGATATTGTATTTAAGTGCCTAGCTCGATACATAAACGGGTCTCTCTGGTTAGACC
AGATCTGAGCCTGGGAGCTCTCTGGCTAACTAGGGAACCCACTGCTTAAGCCTCAATAAAGCTTGCCTTG
AGTGCTTCAAGTAGTGTGTGCCCGTCTGTTGTGTGACTCTGGTAACTAGAGATCCCTCAGACCCTTTTAG
TCAGTGTGGAAAATCTCTAGCAGTGGCGCCCGAACAGGGACTTGAAAGCGAAAGGGAAACCAGAGGAGCT
CTCTCGACGCAGGACTCGGCTTGCTGAAGCGCGCACGGCAAGAGGCGAGGGGCGGCGACTGGTGAGTACG
CCAAAAATTTTGACTAGCGGAGGCTAGAAGGAGAGAGATGGGTGCGAGAGCGTCAGTATTAAGCGGGGGA
GAATTAGATCGCGATGGGAAAAAATTCGGTTAAGGCCAGGGGGAAAGAAAAAATATAAATTAAAACATAT
AGTATGGGCAAGCAGGGAGCTAGAACGATTCGCAGTTAATCCTGGCCTGTTAGAAACATCAGAAGGCTGT
AGACAAATACTGGGACAGCTACAACCATCCCTTCAGACAGGATCAGAAGAACTTAGATCATTATATAATA
CAGTAGCAACCCTCTATTGTGTGCATCAAAGGATAGAGATAAAAGACACCAAGGAAGCTTTAGACAAGAT
AGAGGAAGAGCAAAACAAAAGTAAGACCACCGCACAGCAAGCGGCCGCTGATCTTCAGACCTGGAGGAGG
AGATATGAGGGACAATTGGAGAAGTGAATTATATAAATATAAAGTAGTAAAAATTGAACCATTAGGAGTA
GCACCCACCAAGGCAAAGAGAAGAGTGGTGCAGAGAGAAAAAAGAGCAGTGGGAATAGGAGCTTTGTTCC
TTGGGTTCTTGGGAGCAGCAGGAAGCACTATGGGCGCAGCGTCAATGACGCTGACGGTACAGGCCAGACA
ATTATTGTCTGGTATAGTGCAGCAGCAGAACAATTTGCTGAGGGCTATTGAGGCGCAACAGCATCTGTTG
CAACTCACAGTCTGGGGCATCAAGCAGCTCCAGGCAAGAATCCTGGCTGTGGAAAGATACCTAAAGGATC
AACAGCTCCTGGGGATTTGGGGTTGCTCTGGAAAACTCATTTGCACCACTGCTGTGCCTTGGAATGCTAG
TTGGAGTAATAAATCTCTGGAACAGATTTGGAATCACACGACCTGGATGGAGTGGGACAGAGAAATTAAC
AATTACACAAGCTTAATACACTCCTTAATTGAAGAATCGCAAAACCAGCAAGAAAAGAATGAACAAGAAT
TATTGGAATTAGATAAATGGGCAAGTTTGTGGAATTGGTTTAACATAACAAATTGGCTGTGGTATATAAA
ATTATTCATAATGATAGTAGGAGGCTTGGTAGGTTTAAGAATAGTTTTTGCTGTACTTTCTATAGTGAAT
AGAGTTAGGCAGGGATATTCACCATTATCGTTTCAGACCCACCTCCCAACCCCGAGGGGACCCAGAGAGG
GCCTATTTCCCATGATTCCTTCATATTTGCATATACGATACAAGGCTGTTAGAGAGATAATTAGAATTAA
TTTGACTGTAAACACAAAGATATTAGTACAAAATACGTGACGTAGAAAGTAATAATTTCTTGGGTAGTTT
GCAGTTTTAAAATTATGTTTTAAAATGGACTATCATATGCTTACCGTAACTTGAAAGTATTTCGATTTCT
TGGCTTTATATATCTTGTGGAAAGGACGAAACACCGCGCTCTACTTACGGGGTCCAGTTTTAGAGCTAGA
AATAGCAAGTTAAAATAAGGCTAGTCCGTTATCAACTTGAAAAAGTGGCACCGAGTCGGTGCTTTTTTAA
GCTTGGCGTAACTAGATCTTGAGACAAATGGCAGTATTCATCCACAATTTTAAAAGAAAAGGGGGGATTG
GGGGGTACAGTGCAGGGGAAAGAATAGTAGACATAATAGCAACAGACATACAAACTAAAGAATTACAAAA
ACAAATTACAAAAATTCAAAATTTTCGGGTTTATTACAGGGACAGCAGAGATCCACTTTGGCGCCGGCTC
GAGGGGG
Features (pLannotate 1.2.2; 29 found; start..end, strand, type, name):
     14..80      +  CDS            small t antigen (fragment): SV40 (simian virus 40) small t antigen
    106..317     +  promoter       EF-1α core promoter: core promoter for human elongation factor EF-1α
    318..1256    +  intron         EF-1α intron A: intron upstream of the start codon of human EF-1α
   1278..1877    +  CDS            PuroR (fragment): puromycin N-acetyltransferase; pac from Streptomyces; confers resistance to puromycin
   1893..2481    +  misc_feature   WPRE: woodchuck hepatitis virus posttranscriptional regulatory element
   2532..2551    +  misc_feature   cPPT/CTS (fragment): central polypurine tract and central termination sequence of HIV-1
   2553..2786    +  LTR            3' LTR (ΔU3): self-inactivating 3' long terminal repeat (LTR) from HIV-1
   2864..2985    +  polyA_signal   SV40 poly(A) signal: SV40 polyadenylation signal
   3025..3160    +  rep_origin     SV40 ori: SV40 origin of replication
   3181..3199    -  promoter       T7 promoter: promoter for bacteriophage T7 RNA polymerase
   3207..3362    +  CDS            lacZα (fragment): LacZα fragment of β-galactosidase; lacZ fragment
   3367..3795    +  rep_origin     f1 ori (sequence partly withheld): f1 bacteriophage origin of replication; arrow indicates direction of (+) strand synthesis
   3848..3952    +  promoter       AmpR promoter: bla
   3953..4813    +  CDS            AmpR: β-lactamase; bla; confers resistance to ampicillin, carbenicillin, and related antibiotics
   4984..5572    +  rep_origin     ori: high-copy-number ColE1/pMB1/pBR322/pUC origin of replication
   5755..5847    +  CDS            lacI (fragment): lac repressor; lacI; The lac repressor binds to the lac operator to inhibit transcription in E. coli. This inhibition can be relieved by adding lactose or isopropyl-β-D-thiogalactopyranoside (IPTG).
   5860..5881    +  protein_bind   CAP binding site: CAP binding activates transcription in the presence of cAMP. E. coli catabolite activator protein
   5896..5926    +  promoter       lac promoter: promoter for the E. coli lac operon
   5934..5950    +  protein_bind   lac operator: The lac repressor binds to the lac operator to inhibit transcription in E. coli. This inhibition can be relieved by adding lactose or isopropyl-β-D-thiogalactopyranoside (IPTG). lac repressor encoded by lacI
   5995..6013    +  promoter       T3 promoter: promoter for bacteriophage T3 RNA polymerase
   6041..6267    +  promoter       RSV promoter: Rous sarcoma virus enhancer/promoter
   6268..6448    +  LTR            5' LTR (truncated): truncated 5' long terminal repeat (LTR) from HIV-1
   6495..6620    +  misc_feature   HIV-1 Ψ: packaging signal of human immunodeficiency virus type 1
   6604..6967    +  CDS            HIV-1 gag (fragment): gag protein from human immunodeficiency virus 1; gag
   7113..7346    +  misc_feature   RRE: The Rev response element (RRE) of HIV-1 allows for Rev-dependent mRNA export from the nucleus to the cytoplasm.
   7723..7749    +  CDS            Rev (fragment): human immunodeficiency virus 1 (HIV-1) Rev protein; rev; enhances nuclear export of unspliced and incompletely spliced viral mRNAs
   7753..7993    +  promoter       U6 promoter: RNA polymerase III promoter for human U6 snRNA
   8023..8098    +  misc_RNA       gRNA scaffold: guide RNA scaffold for the Streptococcus pyogenes CRISPR/Cas9 system
   8154..8271    +  misc_feature   cPPT/CTS: central polypurine tract and central termination sequence of HIV-1
