[The description below was written by a language model from this plasmid's Addgene catalogue record and pLannotate feature annotations shown in this document.]
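Description:
AK7 gRNA (BRDN0001146118) is a third-generation lentiviral guide RNA plasmid built on the lentiGuide-Puro backbone, designed to deliver a single guide RNA against human AK7 (adenylate kinase 7) into mammalian cells. In bacteria it is maintained as a high-copy plasmid through a ColE1/pUC-type origin and selected with ampicillin via the β-lactamase gene. An f1 origin, an SV40 origin and leftover lac and T7/T3 cloning-vector elements are also annotated in the backbone.

The viral transfer cassette begins with an RSV promoter fused to a truncated HIV-1 5' LTR, which makes genomic RNA production Tat-independent, followed by the Ψ packaging signal with a partial gag sequence and the Rev response element for nuclear export of the unspliced genome. Downstream, the human U6 RNA polymerase III promoter drives the AK7-targeting spacer joined to the Streptococcus pyogenes Cas9 guide scaffold. A cPPT/CTS element, which aids nuclear import of the reverse-transcribed genome, sits between this unit and a second cassette. In that cassette, the EF-1α core promoter with its intron A expresses puromycin N-acetyltransferase, allowing selection of transduced cells. A WPRE enhances transcript stability and expression, and the self-inactivating ΔU3 3' LTR disables viral promoter activity after integration.

The plasmid carries no Cas9, so it is meant for use with a separate Cas9 lentiviral vector or in cells already expressing Cas9, typically to knock out AK7. The guide was designed against a RefSeq AK7 transcript and belongs to a human kinome gRNA collection developed with optimized sgRNA design rules.
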