Addgene plasmid #77914: AK7 gRNA (BRDN0001146118)
Purpose: 3rd generation lentiviral gRNA plasmid targeting human AK7
Depositing lab: John Doench & David Root. Depositing organization: Broad Institute. Publication: Optimized sgRNA design to maximize activity and minimize off-target effects of CRISPR-Cas9. Doench JG, Fusi N, Sullender M, Hegde M, Vaimberg EW, Donovan KF, Smith I, Tothova Z, Wilen C, Orchard R, Virgin HW, Listgarten J, Root DE. Nat Biotechnol. 2016 Jan 18. doi: 10.1038/nbt.3437. PubMed 26780180.
Backbone
  Vector backbone: lentiGuide-Puro
  Backbone manufacturer: Zhang Lab (Addgene plasmid # 52963)
  Vector type: Mammalian Expression, Lentiviral, CRISPR
  Selectable markers: Puromycin
Growth in bacteria
  Bacterial resistance: Ampicillin, 100 μg/mL
  Growth temperature: 37°C
  Growth strain: DH5alpha
  Copy number: High Copy
Gene/Insert
  Gene/Insert name: AK7 (alt names: AK7; NM_152327.3)
  gRNA/shRNA sequence: CGCTCTACTTACGGGGTCCA
  Species: H. sapiens (human)
  Entrez Gene: AK7
  Promoter: hU6
  Cloning method: Unknown
  Sequencing primers: 5′ U6-F; 3′ pS2-R
Terms and licenses: Academic/Nonprofit Terms; Industry Terms: Not Available to Industry
Depositor comments: The gRNA was designed to target the following Genbank reference sequence(s): NM_152327.3. Note that this plasmid does NOT contain Cas9. It should be used in conjunction with lentiCas9-Blast (Addgene #52962) or otherwise with cell lines already expressing Cas9. Browse the full kinome gRNA library at http://www.addgene.org/pooled-library/broadgpp-human-kinome/ or visit http://www.broadinstitute.org/rnai/public/ for detailed protocols and information.
How to cite: AK7 gRNA (BRDN0001146118) was a gift from John Doench & David Root (Addgene plasmid # 77914 ; http://n2t.net/addgene:77914 ; RRID:Addgene_77914)
