>Addgene plasmid #77914 | AK7 gRNA (BRDN0001146118) | depositor partial sequence | sequence record 145374 | Target Sequence
CGCTCTACTTACGGGGTCCA
