>Addgene plasmid #77914 | AK7 gRNA (BRDN0001146118) | addgene partial sequence | sequence record 188643 | hU6-F
AAAGTAATAATTTCTTGGGTAGTTTGCAGTTTTAAAATTATGTTTTAAAATGGACTATCATATGCTTACC
GTAACTTGAAAGTATTTCGATTTCTTGGCTTTATATATCTTGTGGAAAGGACGAAACACCGCGCTCTACT
TACGGGGTCCAGTTTTAGAGCTAGAAATAGCAAGTTAAAATAAGGCTAGTCCGTTATCAACTTGAAAAAG
TGGCACCGAGTCGGTGCTTTTTTAAGCTTGGCGTAACTAGATCTTGAGACAAATGGCAGTATTCATCCAC
AATTTTAAAAGAAAAGGGGGGATTGGGGGGTACAGTGCAGGGGAAAGAATAGTAGACATAATAGCAACAG
ACATACAAACTAAAGAATTACAAAAACAAATTACAAAAATTCAAAATTTTCGGGTTTATTACAGGGACAG
CAGAGATCCACTTTGGCGCCGGCTCGAGGGGGCCCGGGTGCAAAGATGGATAAAGTTTTAAACAGAGAGG
AATCTTTGCAGCTAATGGACCTTCTAGGTCTTGAAAGGAGTGGGAATTGGCTCCGGTGCCCGTCAGTGGG
CAGAGCGCAC
